Addgene plasmid #158653: 5xUAS:GAP-mCherry-P2A-NfsB_Vv F70A/F108Y,he:tagBFP2
Purpose: making transgenics expressing a UAS driven mCherry and NTR 2.0
Depositing lab: Jeff Mumm. Publication: NTR 2.0: a rationally engineered prodrug-converting enzyme with substantially enhanced efficacy for targeted cell ablation. Sharrock AV, Mulligan TS, Hall KR, Williams EM, White DT, Zhang L, Emmerich K, Matthews F, Nimmagadda S, Washington S, Le KD, Meir-Levi D, Cox OL, Saxena MT, Calof AL, Lopez-Burks ME, Lander AD, Ding D, Ji H, Ackerley DF, Mumm JS. Nat Methods. 2022 Feb;19(2):205-215. doi: 10.1038/s41592-021-01364-4. Epub 2022 Feb 7. PubMed 35132245.
Backbone
  Vector backbone: (na) pTol2mini?
  Vector type: Tol2-based transgenic expression in zebrafish/other
Growth in bacteria
  Bacterial resistance: Ampicillin, 100 μg/mL
  Growth temperature: 37°C
  Growth strain: DH5alpha
  Copy number: High Copy
Gene/Insert
  Gene/Insert name: 5xUAS:GAP-mCherry-P2A-NfsB_Vv F70A/F108Y;he:BFP
  Species: Escherichia coli
  Mutation: F70A/F108Y
Terms and licenses: Academic/Nonprofit Terms; Industry Terms: Not Available to Industry
Depositor comments: Please visit https://www.biorxiv.org/content/10.1101/2020.05.22.111427v1 for bioRxiv preprint.
How to cite: 5xUAS:GAP-mCherry-P2A-NfsB_Vv F70A/F108Y,he:tagBFP2 was a gift from Jeff Mumm (Addgene plasmid # 158653 ; http://n2t.net/addgene:158653 ; RRID:Addgene_158653)
