[The description below was written by a language model from this plasmid's Addgene catalogue record and pLannotate feature annotations shown in this document.]
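Description:
5xUAS:GAP-mCherry-P2A-NfsB_Vv F70A/F108Y,he:tagBFP2 is an 8.3 kb plasmid for Tol2 transposon-mediated transgenesis in zebrafish or other species. The depositor lists the backbone only tentatively as a mini-Tol2 vector, and the automated annotation does not mark the Tol2 arms. It is maintained in E. coli through a high-copy ColE1/pUC-type origin with ampicillin resistance. It also carries an f1 origin and cloning-vector remnants, including lacZα and lac promoter fragments and flanking T7 and SP6 promoters.

The main cassette places five Gal4-binding UAS repeats and a minimal TATA-box promoter upstream of a bicistronic reading frame. This frame encodes mCherry, which the construct name says is GAP-tagged, a tag usually used for membrane targeting. A P2A peptide then links it to NfsB_Vv F70A/F108Y, the engineered nitroreductase called NTR 2.0. The annotation matches this enzyme only by homology to Salmonella nfsB, and the catalogue lists the species as E. coli, so the record is not consistent about its origin. A rabbit β-globin intron, an SV40 poly(A) signal and a NOS terminator fragment follow. The whole UAS unit sits between two same-orientation loxP sites, so Cre could in principle excise it, although the record does not state this purpose.

A second cassette, named "he", drives a blue fluorescent marker, presumably to identify transgene carriers. Its promoter is not annotated. The name calls this marker tagBFP2, whereas the annotation reports a gap43 fragment followed by EBFP2, an SV40 large T fragment and hGH/bGH poly(A) signals.

In Gal4 driver lines, labelled cells co-express mCherry and NTR 2.0, which converts a prodrug into a toxic product for targeted cell ablation.
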