Features (pLannotate 1.2.2; 31 found; start..end, strand, type, name):
     21..39      +  promoter       T7 promoter: promoter for bacteriophage T7 RNA polymerase
    329..362     +  protein_bind   loxP: Cre-mediated recombination occurs in the 8-bp core sequence (GCATACAT). Cre recombinase
    364..381     +  protein_bind   5X UAS (fragment): five tandem copies of the "ScaI site" 17-mer CGGAGTACTGTCCTCCG, an upstream activating sequence (UAS) that efficiently binds yeast Gal4 (Webster et al., 1988; Pfeiffer et al., 2010) GAL4
    392..409     +  protein_bind   5X UAS (fragment): five tandem copies of the "ScaI site" 17-mer CGGAGTACTGTCCTCCG, an upstream activating sequence (UAS) that efficiently binds yeast Gal4 (Webster et al., 1988; Pfeiffer et al., 2010) GAL4
    417..434     +  protein_bind   5X UAS (fragment): five tandem copies of the "ScaI site" 17-mer CGGAGTACTGTCCTCCG, an upstream activating sequence (UAS) that efficiently binds yeast Gal4 (Webster et al., 1988; Pfeiffer et al., 2010) GAL4
    443..460     +  protein_bind   5X UAS (fragment): five tandem copies of the "ScaI site" 17-mer CGGAGTACTGTCCTCCG, an upstream activating sequence (UAS) that efficiently binds yeast Gal4 (Webster et al., 1988; Pfeiffer et al., 2010) GAL4
    471..487     +  protein_bind   5X UAS (fragment): five tandem copies of the "ScaI site" 17-mer CGGAGTACTGTCCTCCG, an upstream activating sequence (UAS) that efficiently binds yeast Gal4 (Webster et al., 1988; Pfeiffer et al., 2010) GAL4
    510..528     +  promoter       minP (fragment): minimal TATA-box promoter with low basal activity
    642..673     +  misc_feature   MCS (fragment): multiple cloning site
    687..1394    +  CDS            mCherry: mCherry is a basic (constitutively fluorescent) red fluorescent protein published in 2004, derived from Discosoma sp.. It is reported to be a very rapidly-maturing monomer with low acid sensitivity.
   1461..2111    +  CDS            nfsB: NFSB_SALTY - Also known as nfnB From Salmonella typhimurium (strain LT2 / SGSC1412 / ATCC 700720).
   2146..2718    +  intron         β-globin intron: intron from rabbit β-globin gene
   2795..2916    -  polyA_signal   SV40 poly(A) signal: SV40 polyadenylation signal
   2992..3214    +  terminator     NOS terminator (fragment): nopaline synthase terminator and poly(A) signal
   3245..3278    +  protein_bind   loxP: Cre-mediated recombination occurs in the 8-bp core sequence (GCATACAT). Cre recombinase
   3659..3724    +  CDS            gap43 (fragment): NEUM_CARAU - Experimental evidence at transcript level: Swiss-Prot protein existence level 2. This protein is associated with nerve growth. It is a major component of the motile 'growth cones' that form the tips of elongating axons. Plays a role in axonal and dendritic filopodia induction (By similarity). From Carassius auratus (Goldfish).
   3764..4480    +  CDS            EBFP2: EBFP2 is a basic (constitutively fluorescent) blue fluorescent protein published in 2007, derived from Aequorea victoria. It is reported to be a rapidly-maturing monomer with moderate acid sensitivity.
   4500..4583    +  CDS            large T antigen (fragment): large T antigen from SV40 (simian virus 40)
   4625..4815    +  polyA_signal   hGH poly(A) signal (fragment): human growth hormone polyadenylation signal
   4852..4963    +  polyA_signal   bGH poly(A) signal: bovine growth hormone polyadenylation signal
   5422..5440    -  promoter       SP6 promoter: promoter for bacteriophage SP6 RNA polymerase
   5482..5498    -  protein_bind   lac operator: The lac repressor binds to the lac operator to inhibit transcription in E. coli. This inhibition can be relieved by adding lactose or isopropyl-β-D-thiogalactopyranoside (IPTG). lac repressor encoded by lacI
   5506..5536    -  promoter       lac promoter: promoter for the E. coli lac operon
   5551..5572    -  protein_bind   CAP binding site: CAP binding activates transcription in the presence of cAMP. E. coli catabolite activator protein
   5585..5677    -  CDS            lacI (fragment): lac repressor; lacI; The lac repressor binds to the lac operator to inhibit transcription in E. coli. This inhibition can be relieved by adding lactose or isopropyl-β-D-thiogalactopyranoside (IPTG).
   5860..6448    -  rep_origin     ori: high-copy-number ColE1/pMB1/pBR322/pUC origin of replication
   6619..7479    -  CDS            AmpR: β-lactamase; bla; confers resistance to ampicillin, carbenicillin, and related antibiotics
   7480..7584    -  promoter       AmpR promoter: bla
   7611..7661    +  misc_feature   bom (fragment): basis of mobility region from pBR322
   7689..8117    -  rep_origin     f1 ori (sequence partly withheld): f1 bacteriophage origin of replication; arrow indicates direction of (+) strand synthesis
   8121..18      -  CDS            lacZα (fragment) (across the origin): LacZα fragment of β-galactosidase; lacZ fragment
>Addgene plasmid #158653 | 5xUAS:GAP-mCherry-P2A-NfsB_Vv F70A/F108Y,he:tagBFP2 | addgene full sequence | sequence record 311196 | Addgene NGS Result
AAACGACGGCCAGTGAATTGTAATACGACTCACTATAGGGCGAATTGGGCCCAGAGGTGTAAAGTACTTG
AGTAATTTTACTTGATTACTGTACTTAAGTATTATTTTTGGGGATTTTTACTTTACTTGAGTACAATTAA
AAATCAATACTTTTACTTTTACTTAATTACATTTTTTTAGAAAAAAAAGTACTTTTTACTCCTTACAATT
TTATTTACAGTCAAAAAGTACTTATTTTTTGGAGATCACTTCATTCTATTTTCCCTTGCTATTACCAAAC
CAATTGAATTGCGCTGATGCCCAGTTTAATTTAGGGTAATGGCCGGCCATAACTTCGTATAGCATACATT
ATACGAAGTTATCCGGAGTACTGTCCTCCGACACTAGAGGTCGGAGTACTGTCCTCCGACGCAAGGCGGA
GTACTGTCCTCCGACGCAAGGTCGGAGTACTGTCCTCCGACACTAGAGGTCGGAGTACTGTCCTCCGCCA
TACGTAGCAGGGTAGACTGTAGAGGGTATATAATGGAACCCATCGCGTCTCAGCCTCACTTTGAGCTCCT
CCACACGAATTCACAGCCACCATGCTGTGCTGCATCAGAAGAACTAAACCGGTTGAGAAGAATGAAGAGG
CCGATCAGGAGCTGCAGTCGACGGTACCGCGGGCCCGGGATCCACCGGCCGCCACCATGGTGAGCAAGGG
CGAGGAGGACAACATGGCCATCATCAAGGAGTTCATGCGCTTCAAGGTGCACATGGAGGGCTCCGTGAAC
GGCCACGAGTTCGAGATCGAGGGCGAGGGCGAGGGCCGCCCCTACGAGGGCACCCAGACCGCCAAGCTGA
AGGTGACCAAGGGCGGCCCCCTGCCCTTCGCCTGGGACATCCTGTCCCCTCAGTTCATGTACGGCTCCAA
GGCCTACGTGAAGCACCCCGCCGACATCCCCGACTACTTGAAGCTGTCCTTCCCCGAGGGCTTCAAGTGG
GAGCGCGTGATGAACTTCGAGGACGGCGGCGTGGTGACCGTGACCCAGGACTCCTCCCTGCAGGACGGCG
AGTTCATCTACAAGGTGAAGCTGCGCGGCACCAACTTCCCCTCCGACGGCCCCGTAATGCAGAAGAAGAC
CATGGGCTGGGAGGCCTCCTCCGAGCGGATGTACCCCGAGGACGGCGCCCTGAAGGGCGAGATCAAGCAG
AGGCTGAAGCTGAAGGACGGCGGCCACTACGACGCCGAGGTCAAGACCACCTACAAGGCCAAGAAGCCCG
TGCAGCTGCCCGGCGCCTACAACGTCAACATCAAGCTGGACATCACCTCCCACAACGAGGACTACACCAT
CGTGGAACAGTACGAGCGCGCCGAGGGCCGCCACTCCACCGGCGGCATGGACGAGCTGTACAAGGGAAGC
GGAGCTACTAACTTCAGCCTGCTGAAGCAGGCTGGAGACGTGGAGGAGAACCCCGGGCCTATGACTATTG
TTCAAGCTGCCCAATCCCGCTACTCCACCAAAGCCTTTGATGCTTCGCGCAAATTGCCTGAAGAGAAAGT
CGCGGCAGTGAAAGAGTTAATCCGCATGAGTGCGTCCAGTGTCAACTCGCAACCTTGGCATTTTATTGTC
GCGAGCAGTGAAGAGGGAAAAGCGCGCATCGCCAAAGCAACACAAGGTGGTTTTGCTGCTAATGAGCGCA
AGATTTTGGATGCTTCTCACGTTGTGGTGTTCTGCGCCAAAACGGCGATTGATGAAGCGTACCTACTCGA
CCTTTTGGAAAGCGAAGACAAAGATGGCCGCTACGCCGATGTCGAAGCAAAAAATGGCATGCACGCTGGT
CGTTCATTTTTCGTCAACATGCACCGCTTTGACTTGAAAGACGCGCATCACTGGATGGAAAAGCAAGTTT
ACCTCAATGTGGGGACGCTGCTATTGGGTGCTTCTGCGATGGAGATCGACGCGGTGCCAATTGAAGGCTT
CGATGCCAAGGTGCTTGATGAGGAGTTTGGTCTGCGTGAGAAGGGCTTTACCAGCGTGGTGATTGTGCCG
CTGGGTTACCATAGCGAAGACGATTTTAATGCTAAGCTGCCAAAATCACGTTGGTCAGCAGAGACTGTTT
TTACCGAAATCTAAGTCGAGCACGACCGATCCTGAGAACTTCAGGGTGAGTTTGGGGACCCTTGATTGTT
CTTTCTTTTTCGCTATTGTAAAATTCATGTTATATGGAGGGGGCAAAGTTTTCAGGGTGTTGTTTAGAAT
GGGAAGATGTCCCTTGTATCACCATGGACCCTCATGATAATTTTGTTTCTTTCACTTTCTACTCTGTTGA
CAACCATTGTCTCCTCTTATTTTCTTTTCATTTTCTGTAACTTTTTCGTTAAACTTTAGCTTGCATTTGT
AACGAATTTTTAAATTCACTTTTGTTTATTTGTCAGATTGTAAGTACTTTCTCTAATCACTTTTTTTTCA
AGGCAATCAGGGTATATTATATTGTACTTCAGCACAGTTTTAGAGAACAATTGTTATAATTAAATGATAA
GGTAGAATATTTCTGCATATAAATTCTGGCTGGCGTGGAAATATTCTTATTGGTAGAAACAACTACACCC
TGGTCATCATCCTGCCTTTCTCTTTATGGTTACAATGATATACACTGTTTGAGATGAGGATAAAATACTC
TGAGTCCAAACCGGGCCCCTCTGCTAACCATGTTCATGCCTTCTTCTCTTTCCTACAGCTCCTGGGCAAC
GTGCTGGTTGTTGTGCTGTCTCATCATTTTGGCAAAGAATTAATTCCTCGACGTCCAGACATGATAAGAT
ACATTGATGAGTTTGGACAAACCACAACTAGAATGCAGTGAAAAAAATGCTTTATTTGTGAAATTTGTGA
TGCTATTGCTTTATTTGTAACCATTATAAGCTGCAATAAACAAGTTAACAACAACAATTGCATTCATTTT
ATGTTTCAGGTTCAGGGGGAGGTGTGGGAGGTTTTTTGTCGCGAATCTAGATTAAGATTGAATCCTGTTG
CCGGTCTTGCGATGATTATCATATAATTTCTGTTGAATTACGTTAAGCATGTAATAATTAACATGTAATG
CATGACGTTATTTATGAGATGGGTTTTTATGATTAGAGTCCCGCAATTATACATTTAATACGCGATAGAA
AACAAAATATAGCGCGCAAACTAGGATAAATTATCGCGCGCGGTGTCATCTATGTTACTAGATCGGGAAT
TGATCCCCCCTCGACAGCAAGCTTATAACTTCGTATAGCATACATTATACGAAGTTATTCAACCACTCCA
GGCATAGCTAGAGCCACTGATGCATCTATAGAGCTGAAGTAAAGATAGGGTTGATGCAAATCGATTTAGA
ATTTTCAATGTAGAAAAAACAAAATAAAAAGTCTATTCACTTGATGGATAGATTAGTCAAACAAACATAG
AGTAGGCACTTCCCTTGACTCTGTAAACTTTTGGATTTAACAGATTGTGCACTCCTTTTAGTTAAACACA
TTAGTCCCTGAAAACTAAGACCCTAACCATAATCCCATTGTAGACCCACCTACTCGGGTGAATATAAAGC
TCGCACAGATCATCTCACAGACATCAGACCTTGGCAAAGGAGCATCCTGAACATCTCTACACACTGAGGC
AACCCTAGGGCCGCCACCATGCTGTGTTGTATCAGAAGAACAAAGCCTGTGGAGAAGAATGAGGAGGCTG
ACCAGGAACTGCAGAGCACGGTACCGCGGTCCCTGTATCCACCTGTCGCCACCATGGTGAGCAAGGGAGA
GGAGCTGTTCACAGGAGTGGTGCCTATCCTGGTGGAGCTGGATGGAGATGTGAATGGACACAAGTTCTCT
GTGAGAGGAGAGGGAGAGGGAGATGCTACAAATGGAAAGCTGACACTGAAGTTCATCTGCACAACAGGAA
AGCTGCCTGTGCCTTGGCCTACACTGGTGACAACACTGAGCCATGGAGTGCAGTGTTTTGCTAGATACCC
TGACCATATGAAGCAGCATGACTTCTTCAAGTCTGCTATGCCTGAGGGATATGTGCAGGAGAGAACAATC
TTCTTCAAGGATGATGGAACATACAAGACAAGAGCTGAGGTGAAGTTTGAGGGAGACACACTGGTGAACA
GAATTGAACTGAAGGGAGTGGACTTCAAGGAGGATGGAAACATCCTGGGACACAAGCTGGAGTACAACTT
CAACAGCCACAACATCTACATTATGGCTGTGAAGCAGAAGAATGGAATCAAGGTGAACTTCAAGATCAGA
CACAATGTGGAGGATGGATCTGTGCAGCTGGCTGACCACTACCAGCAGAACACACCTATTGGAGATGGAC
CTGTGCTGCTGCCTGACAGCCACTACCTGAGCACACAGTCTGTGCTGAGCAAGGACCCTAATGAGAAGAG
AGACCATATGGTGCTGCTGGAGTTCAGAACAGCTGCTGGAATCACACTGGGAATGGACGAGCTGTACAAG
TAAAGCGGCCGCGACTCTAGATCATAATCAGCCATACCACATTTGTAGAGGTTTTACTTGCTTTAAAAAA
CCTCCCACACCTCCCCCTGAACCTGAAACATAAAATGAATGCAATTGTTGTTGTTATCGAATTCTGCAGG
AATTGGGTGGCATCCCTGTGACCCCTCCCCAGTGCCTCTCCTGGCCCTGGAAGTTGCCACTCCAGTGCCC
ACCAGCCTTGTCCTAATAAAATTAAGTTGCATCATTTTGTCTGACTAGGTGTCCTTCTATAATATTATGG
GGTGGAGGGGGGTGGTATGGAGCAAGGGGCAAGTTGGGAAGACAACCTGTAGGGCACGAGGGGGGGCCCG
AAACCCGCTGATCAGCCTCGACTGTGCCTTCTAGTTGCCAGCCATCTGTTGTTTGCCCCTCCCCCGTGCC
TTCCTTGACCCTGGAAGGTGCCACTCCCACTGTCCTTTCCTAATAAAATGAGGAAATTGCATCGCATTGT
CTGAGTAGGTGTCATTCTATTCTGGGGGGTGGGGTGGGGCAGGACAGCAAGGGGGAGGATTGGGAAGACA
ATAGCAAGGCATGCTGGGGATGCGGTGGGCTCTATGGTAGGGATAACAGGGTAATATAAAATAAAATAAA
ATAAAATAAAATAAAATAAAATAAAATAAAATAAAATAAAGCGCGCACTAGTGATATCAAGCTTAAACAA
GAATCTCTAGTTTTCTTTCTTGCTTTTACTTTTACTTCCTTAATACTCAAGTACAATTTTAATGGAGTAC
TTTTTTACTTTTACTCAAGTAAGATTCTAGCCAGATACTTTTACTTTTAATTGAGTAAAATTTTCCCTAA
GTACTTGTACTTTCACTTGAGTAAAATTTTTGAGTACTTTTTACACCTCTGCTCGACCATATGGGAGAGC
TCCCAACGCGTTGGATGCATAGCTTGAGTATTCTATAGTGTCACCTAAATAGCTTGGCGTAATCATGGTC
ATAGCTGTTTCCTGTGTGAAATTGTTATCCGCTCACAATTCCACACAACATACGAGCCGGAAGCATAAAG
TGTAAAGCCTGGGGTGCCTAATGAGTGAGCTAACTCACATTAATTGCGTTGCGCTCACTGCCCGCTTTCC
AGTCGGGAAACCTGTCGTGCCAGCTGCATTAATGAATCGGCCAACGCGCGGGGAGAGGCGGTTTGCGTAT
TGGGCGCTCTTCCGCTTCCTCGCTCACTGACTCGCTGCGCTCGGTCGTTCGGCTGCGGCGAGCGGTATCA
GCTCACTCAAAGGCGGTAATACGGTTATCCACAGAATCAGGGGATAACGCAGGAAAGAACATGTGAGCAA
AAGGCCAGCAAAAGGCCAGGAACCGTAAAAAGGCCGCGTTGCTGGCGTTTTTCCATAGGCTCCGCCCCCC
TGACGAGCATCACAAAAATCGACGCTCAAGTCAGAGGTGGCGAAACCCGACAGGACTATAAAGATACCAG
GCGTTTCCCCCTGGAAGCTCCCTCGTGCGCTCTCCTGTTCCGACCCTGCCGCTTACCGGATACCTGTCCG
CCTTTCTCCCTTCGGGAAGCGTGGCGCTTTCTCATAGCTCACGCTGTAGGTATCTCAGTTCGGTGTAGGT
CGTTCGCTCCAAGCTGGGCTGTGTGCACGAACCCCCCGTTCAGCCCGACCGCTGCGCCTTATCCGGTAAC
TATCGTCTTGAGTCCAACCCGGTAAGACACGACTTATCGCCACTGGCAGCAGCCACTGGTAACAGGATTA
GCAGAGCGAGGTATGTAGGCGGTGCTACAGAGTTCTTGAAGTGGTGGCCTAACTACGGCTACACTAGAAG
AACAGTATTTGGTATCTGCGCTCTGCTGAAGCCAGTTACCTTCGGAAAAAGAGTTGGTAGCTCTTGATCC
GGCAAACAAACCACCGCTGGTAGCGGTGGTTTTTTTGTTTGCAAGCAGCAGATTACGCGCAGAAAAAAAG
GATCTCAAGAAGATCCTTTGATCTTTTCTACGGGGTCTGACGCTCAGTGGAACGAAAACTCACGTTAAGG
GATTTTGGTCATGAGATTATCAAAAAGGATCTTCACCTAGATCCTTTTAAATTAAAAATGAAGTTTTAAA
TCAATCTAAAGTATATATGAGTAAACTTGGTCTGACAGTTACCAATGCTTAATCAGTGAGGCACCTATCT
CAGCGATCTGTCTATTTCGTTCATCCATAGTTGCCTGACTCCCCGTCGTGTAGATAACTACGATACGGGA
GGGCTTACCATCTGGCCCCAGTGCTGCAATGATACCGCGAGACCCACGCTCACCGGCTCCAGATTTATCA
GCAATAAACCAGCCAGCCGGAAGGGCCGAGCGCAGAAGTGGTCCTGCAACTTTATCCGCCTCCATCCAGT
CTATTAATTGTTGCCGGGAAGCTAGAGTAAGTAGTTCGCCAGTTAATAGTTTGCGCAACGTTGTTGCCAT
TGCTACAGGCATCGTGGTGTCACGCTCGTCGTTTGGTATGGCTTCATTCAGCTCCGGTTCCCAACGATCA
AGGCGAGTTACATGATCCCCCATGTTGTGCAAAAAAGCGGTTAGCTCCTTCGGTCCTCCGATCGTTGTCA
GAAGTAAGTTGGCCGCAGTGTTATCACTCATGGTTATGGCAGCACTGCATAATTCTCTTACTGTCATGCC
ATCCGTAAGATGCTTTTCTGTGACTGGTGAGTACTCAACCAAGTCATTCTGAGAATAGTGTATGCGGCGA
CCGAGTTGCTCTTGCCCGGCGTCAATACGGGATAATACCGCGCCACATAGCAGAACTTTAAAAGTGCTCA
TCATTGGAAAACGTTCTTCGGGGCGAAAACTCTCAAGGATCTTACCGCTGTTGAGATCCAGTTCGATGTA
ACCCACTCGTGCACCCAACTGATCTTCAGCATCTTTTACTTTCACCAGCGTTTCTGGGTGAGCAAAAACA
GGAAGGCAAAATGCCGCAAAAAAGGGAATAAGGGCGACACGGAAATGTTGAATACTCATACTCTTCCTTT
TTCAATATTATTGAAGCATTTATCAGGGTTATTGTCTCATGAGCGGATACATATTTGAATGTATTTAGAA
AAATAAACAAATAGGGGTTCCGCGCACATTTCCCCGAAAAGTGCCACCTGATGCGGTGTGAAATACCGCA
CAGATGCGTAAGGAGAAAATACCGCATCAGGAAATTGTAAGCGTTAATATTTTGTTAAAATTCGCGTTAA
ATTTTTGTTAAATCAGCTCATTTTTTAACCAATAGGCCGAAATCGGCAAAATCCCTTATAAATCAAAAGA
ATAGACCGAGATAGGGT
[37 nt withheld, positions 7788-7824]
AAAGAACGTGGACTCCAACGTCAAAGG
[49 nt withheld, positions 7852-7900]
T
[91 nt withheld, positions 7902-7992]
G
[124 nt withheld, positions 7994-8117]
CCATTCGCCATTCAGGCTGCGCAACTGTTGGGAAGGGCGATCGGTGCGGGCCTCTTCGCTATTACGCCAG
CTGGCGAAAGGGGGATGTGCTGCAAGGCGATTAAGTTGGGTAACGCCAGGGTTTTCCCAGTCACGACGTT
GTA
