>Addgene plasmid #158653 | 5xUAS:GAP-mCherry-P2A-NfsB_Vv F70A/F108Y,he:tagBFP2 | depositor partial sequence | sequence record 306192 | GAP-mCherry-P2A-NfsB_Vv F70A/F108Y
ATGCTGTGCTGCATCAGAAGAACTAAACCGGTTGAGAAGAATGAAGAGGCCGATCAGGAGCTGCAGTCGA
CGGTACCGCGGGCCCGGGATCCACCGGCCGCCACCATGGTGAGCAAGGGCGAGGAGGACAACATGGCCAT
CATCAAGGAGTTCATGCGCTTCAAGGTGCACATGGAGGGCTCCGTGAACGGCCACGAGTTCGAGATCGAG
GGCGAGGGCGAGGGCCGCCCCTACGAGGGCACCCAGACCGCCAAGCTGAAGGTGACCAAGGGCGGCCCCC
TGCCCTTCGCCTGGGACATCCTGTCCCCTCAGTTCATGTACGGCTCCAAGGCCTACGTGAAGCACCCCGC
CGACATCCCCGACTACTTGAAGCTGTCCTTCCCCGAGGGCTTCAAGTGGGAGCGCGTGATGAACTTCGAG
GACGGCGGCGTGGTGACCGTGACCCAGGACTCCTCCCTGCAGGACGGCGAGTTCATCTACAAGGTGAAGC
TGCGCGGCACCAACTTCCCCTCCGACGGCCCCGTAATGCAGAAGAAGACCATGGGCTGGGAGGCCTCCTC
CGAGCGGATGTACCCCGAGGACGGCGCCCTGAAGGGCGAGATCAAGCAGAGGCTGAAGCTGAAGGACGGC
GGCCACTACGACGCCGAGGTCAAGACCACCTACAAGGCCAAGAAGCCCGTGCAGCTGCCCGGCGCCTACA
ACGTCAACATCAAGCTGGACATCACCTCCCACAACGAGGACTACACCATCGTGGAACAGTACGAGCGCGC
CGAGGGCCGCCACTCCACCGGCGGCATGGACGAGCTGTACAAGGGAAGCGGAGCTACTAACTTCAGCCTG
CTGAAGCAGGCTGGAGACGTGGAGGAGAACCCCGGGCCTATGACTATTGTTCAAGCTGCCCAATCCCGCT
ACTCCACCAAAGCCTTTGATGCTTCGCGCAAATTGCCTGAAGAGAAAGTCGCGGCAGTGAAAGAGTTAAT
CCGCATGAGTGCGTCCAGTGTCAACTCGCAACCTTGGCATTTTATTGTCGCGAGCAGTGAAGAGGGAAAA
GCGCGCATCGCCAAAGCAACACAAGGTGGTTTTGCTGCTAATGAGCGCAAGATTTTGGATGCTTCTCACG
TTGTGGTGTTCTGCGCCAAAACGGCGATTGATGAAGCGTACCTACTCGACCTTTTGGAAAGCGAAGACAA
AGATGGCCGCTACGCCGATGTCGAAGCAAAAAATGGCATGCACGCTGGTCGTTCATTTTTCGTCAACATG
CACCGCTTTGACTTGAAAGACGCGCATCACTGGATGGAAAAGCAAGTTTACCTCAATGTGGGGACGCTGC
TATTGGGTGCTTCTGCGATGGAGATCGACGCGGTGCCAATTGAAGGCTTCGATGCCAAGGTGCTTGATGA
GGAGTTTGGTCTGCGTGAGAAGGGCTTTACCAGCGTGGTGATTGTGCCGCTGGGTTACCATAGCGAAGAC
GATTTTAATGCTAAGCTGCCAAAATCACGTTGGTCAGCAGAGACTGTTTTTACCGAAATCTAA
